Addgene plasmid #148598: pAc5.1B-lambdaN-HA-DmNot1_1467-1717_AE
Purpose: Insect Expression of DmNot1_1467-1717
Depositing lab: Elisa Izaurralde. Depositing organization: Max Planck Institute for Developmental Biology. Publication: A CAF40-binding motif facilitates recruitment of the CCR4-NOT complex to mRNAs targeted by Drosophila Roquin. Sgromo A, Raisch T, Bawankar P, Bhandari D, Chen Y, Kuzuoglu-Ozturk D, Weichenrieder O, Izaurralde E. Nat Commun. 2017 Feb 6;8:14307. doi: 10.1038/ncomms14307. PubMed 28165457.
Backbone
  Vector backbone: Unknown
  Vector type: Insect Expression
Growth in bacteria
  Bacterial resistance: Ampicillin, 100 μg/mL
  Growth temperature: 37°C
  Growth strain: DH5alpha
  Copy number: Low Copy
Gene/Insert
  Gene/Insert name: DmNot1_1467-1717
  Species: D. melanogaster (fly)
  Entrez Gene: Not1 (a.k.a. Dmel_CG34407, CG1874, CG1884, CG34407, Dmel\CG34407, Dmel_CG1874, Dmel_CG1884, NOT, NOT1, anon-EST:Liang-1.29, anon-WO0118547.221, clone 1.29, not1)
  Cloning method: Unknown
Terms and licenses: Academic/Nonprofit Terms; Industry Terms: Not Available to Industry
Depositor comments: sequence given by NCBI: NM_001103772.2. Plasmids from this collection were made available to the research community and donated after the lab closed. Please note that the sequence provided by the depositing laboratory may be theoretical/predicted or based on Sanger sequencing results. There may be discrepancies between sequencing results obtained by Addgene and the depositor sequence. If an Addgene verified sequence is not available, please contact before placing your order to request that our lab fully sequence the plasmid.
How to cite: pAc5.1B-lambdaN-HA-DmNot1_1467-1717_AE was a gift from Elisa Izaurralde (Addgene plasmid # 148598 ; http://n2t.net/addgene:148598 ; RRID:Addgene_148598)
