[The description below was written by a language model from this plasmid's Addgene catalogue record and pLannotate feature annotations shown in this document.]
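Description:
pAc5.1B-lambdaN-HA-DmNot1_1467-1717_AE is a 6.2 kb insect-cell expression plasmid. The catalogue lists the backbone as unknown, although the name and the annotated features point to a pAc5.1-type vector. It is propagated in E. coli through a ColE1/pUC-family origin and selected with ampicillin via the β-lactamase gene and its own promoter. The catalogue lists it as low copy even though this origin type is usually annotated as high copy. Short annotated fragments of a tetracycline resistance gene and of SV40 large T antigen appear to be non-functional backbone remnants.

Expression is driven by the Drosophila melanogaster actin 5C promoter, a strong constitutive promoter commonly used in cultured fly cells. Downstream lies a short fragment of the bacteriophage lambda N protein followed by an HA epitope; the HA annotation matches only part of a 3xHA reference, consistent with a single copy. The unannotated stretch that follows corresponds in position to the stated insert, residues 1467–1717 of Drosophila Not1, the scaffold subunit of the CCR4-NOT deadenylase complex. A vector-derived V5 tag sequence and an SV40 polyadenylation signal sit after the insert. The record does not show whether the V5 tag is read in frame or whether a stop codon precedes it.

The lambda N peptide binds BoxB RNA hairpins, so a fusion of this kind is typically used to tether a protein artificially to a BoxB-containing reporter mRNA and measure effects on its translation or stability, while the HA tag allows detection and immunoprecipitation. The associated study concerns recruitment of the CCR4-NOT complex to mRNAs targeted by Drosophila Roquin. The meaning of the "AE" suffix is not stated.
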