Features (pLannotate 1.2.2; 10 found; start..end, strand, type, name):
     56..2568    +  promoter       Ac5 promoter: Drosophila melanogaster actin 5C promoter
   2588..2653    +  CDS            N (fragment): REGN_LAMBD - Experimental evidence at protein level: Swiss-Prot protein existence level 1. Plays a role as a transcriptional antitermination factor that allows the virus to initiate its lytic phase. Activates expression of the delayed viral early genes by modifying host RNA polymerase (RNAP) into a form that is resistant to termination signals. This antitermination function requires the host NusA protein which serves to stabilize the interaction between antitermination protein N and host RNA polymerase. From Escherichia phage lambda (Bacteriophage lambda).
   2678..2704    +  CDS            3xHA (fragment): three tandem HA epitope tags
   3504..3545    +  CDS            V5 tag: epitope tag from simian virus 5
   3645..3779    -  polyA_signal   SV40 poly(A) signal: SV40 polyadenylation signal
   3802..3886    -  CDS            large T antigen (fragment): large T antigen from SV40 (simian virus 40)
   3887..4357    +  CDS            TcR (fragment): tetracycline efflux protein; tet; confers resistance to tetracycline
   4401..4989    -  rep_origin     ori: high-copy-number ColE1/pMB1/pBR322/pUC origin of replication
   5160..6020    -  CDS            AmpR: β-lactamase; bla; confers resistance to ampicillin, carbenicillin, and related antibiotics
   6021..6125    -  promoter       AmpR promoter: bla
>Addgene plasmid #148598 | pAc5.1B-lambdaN-HA-DmNot1_1467-1717_AE | depositor full sequence | sequence record 291046 | Full Sequence
CTTCAAGGAATTAATTCTATATTCTAAAAACACAAATGATACTTCTAAAAAAAATCATGAATGGCATCAA
CTCTGAATCAAATCTTTGCAGATGCACCTACTTCTCATTTCCACTGTCACATCATTTTTCCAGATCTCGC
TGCCTGTTATGTGGCCCACAAACCAAGACACGTTTTATGGCCATTAAAGCTGGCTGATCGTCGCCAAACA
CCAAATACATATCAATATGTACATTCGAGAAAGAAGCGATCAAAGAAGCGTCTTCGGGCGAGTAGGAGAA
TGCGGAGGAGAAGGAGAACGAGCTGATCTAGTATCTCTCCACAATCCAATGCCAACTGACCAACTGGCCA
TATTCGGAGCAATTTGAAGCCAATTTCCATCGCCTGGCGATCGCTCCATTCTTGGCTATATGTTTTTCAC
CGTTCCCGGGGCCATTTTCAAAGACTCGTCGGTAAGATAAGATTGTGTCACTCGCTGTCTCTCTTCATTT
GTCGAAGAATGCTGAGGAATTTCGCGATGACGTCGGCGAGTATTTTGAAGAATGAGAATAATTTGTATTT
ATACGAAAATCAGTTAGTGGAATTTTCTACAAAAACATGTTATCTATAGATAATTTTGTTGCAAAATATG
TTGACTATGACAAAGATTGTATGTATATACCTTTAATGTATTCTCATTTTCTTATGTATTTATAATGGCA
ATGATGATACTGATGATATTTTAAGATGATGCCAGACCACAGGCTGATTTCTGCGTCTTTTGCCGAACGC
AGTGCATGTGCGGTTGTTGTTTTTTGGAATAGTTTCAATTTTCGGACTGTCCGCTTTGATTTCAGTTTCT
TGGCTTATTCAAAAAGCAAAGTAAAGCCAAAAAAGCGAGATGGCAATACCAAATGCGGCAAAACGGTAGT
GGAAGGAAAGGGGTGCGGGGCAGCGGAAGGAAGGGTGGGGCGGGGCGTGGCGGGGTCTGTGGCTGGGCGC
GACGTCACCGACGTTGGAGCCACTCCTTTGACCATGTGTGCGTGTGTGTATTATTCGTGTCTCGCCACTC
GCCGGTTGTTTTTTTCTTTTTATCTCGCTCTCTCTAGCGCCATCTCGTACGCATGCTCAACGCACCGCAT
GTTGCCGTGTCCTTTATGCGTCATTTTGGCTCGAAATAGGCAATTATTTAAACAAAGATTAGTCAACGAA
AACGCTAAAATAAATAAGTCTACAATATGGTTACTTATTGCCATGTGTGTGCAGCCAACGATAGCAACAA
AAGCAACAACACAGTGGCTTTCCCTCTTTCACTTTTTGTTTGCAAGCGCGTGCGAGCAAGACGGCACGAC
CGGCAAACGCAATTACGCTGACAAAGAGCAGACGAAGTTTTGGCCGAAAAACATCAAGGCGCCTGATACG
AATGCATTTGCAATAACAATTGCGATATTTAATATTGTTTATGAAGCTGTTTGACTTCAAAACACACAAA
AAAAAAAATAAAACAAATTATTTGAAAGAGAATTAGGAATCGGACAGCTTATCGTTACGGGCTAACAGCA
CACCGAGACGAAATAGCTTACCTGACGTCACAGCCTCTGGAAGAACTGCCGCCAAGCAGAGAGAGAGAGA
AAAAGAGGGAGAGCAGCTTAGACCGCATGTGCTTGTGTGTGAGGCGTCTCTCTCTTCGTCTCCTGTTTGC
GCAAACGCATAGACTGCACTGAGAAAATCGATTACCTATTTTTTATGAATGAATATTTGCACTATTACTA
TTCAAAACTATTAAGATAGCAATCACATTCAATAGCCAAATACTATACCACCTGAGCGATGCAACGAAAT
GATCAATTTGAGCAAAAATGCTGCATATTTAGGACGGCATCATTATAGAAATGCTTCTTGCTGTGTACTT
TTCTCTCGTCTGGCAGCTGTTTCGCCGTTATTGTTAAAACCGGCTTAAGTTAGGTGTGTTTTCTACGACT
AGTGATGCCCCTACTAGAAGATGTGTGTTGCACAAATGTCCCTGAATAACCAATTTGAAGTGCAGATAGC
AGTAAACGTAAGCTAATATGAATATTATTTAACTGTAATGTTTTAATATCGCTGGACATTACTAATAAAC
CCACTATAAACACATGTACATATGTATGTTTTGGCATACAATGAGTAGTTGGGGAAAAAATGTGTAAAAG
CACCGTGACCATCACAGCATAAAGATAACCAGCTGAAGTATCGAATATGAGTAACCCCCAAATTGAATCA
CATGCCGCAACTGATAGGACCCATGGAAGTACACTCTTCATGGCGATATACAAGACACACACAAGCACGA
ACACCCAGTTGCGGAGGAAATTCTCCGTAAATGAAAACCCAATCGGCGAACAATTCATACCCATATATGG
TAAAAGTTTTGAACGCGACTTGAGAGCGGAGAGCATTGCGGCTGATAAGGTTTTAGCGCTAAGCGGGCTT
TATAAAACGGGCTGCGGGACCAGTTTTCATATCACTACCGTTTGAGTTCTTGTGCTGTGTGGATACTCCT
CCCGACACAAAGCCGCTCCATCAGCCAGCAGTCGTCTAATCCAGAGACCCCGGATCGGGGTACCAACATG
GACGCACAAACACGACGACGTGAGCGTCGCGCTGAGAAACAAGCTCAATGGAAAGCTGCAAACGGTGGAT
CTCCTCCACATATGGCTTACCCATACGATGTTCCAGATTACGCTCCTCCAAGCTTAATTAAGATGCGCTA
TTCATACGTGGACGTAAACGTGAGCAACTTCCAGCTTATTGGTCAGCAGTTGGTACTGCCACCCAATACT
CCGTTCCTGCACGCCAATCCCGGAATCAAACACATGGTCGTCAACGCCGTGGAGCGCACGATAACCGACT
GGTTGCAGCCTATTGTGGACCGAAGCATCCGCATTGCCTGTGCCACCACCGAGCAGATCATCCGCAAGGA
CTTCGCCCTGGATGCTGACGAGAACCGAATGCGCACTGCCGCTCATCAGATGGTACGAAACCTTGCCGCC
GGCATGGCCATGATTACCGGTAAGGATGAGATAGCGCGTGCTATTAGCCAGAATCTGCACAAGGCCTTGC
TGTCGGGTCTAAATGGGATGCCCAGCATGGCTGAGATCCAAGCTGCTGCTATGCAGTTAGCCAGCGAAAA
TGTTGAGCTAGTTTGCGCTTTCATTCAGAAAACATCTGCTGAAAAGGCAGCCGCAGAGATCGATAGGCGT
CTAAGCACCGATTTCGAGACCAGAAAAATTGCTCGTGAAGAGGGCAACCGCTTTGTGGACGCCCAGATCC
TCACCTATCAACAGGAGCGTCTTCCAGAAGCAGTGCGCATCAAGGTGGGCGCGGCTCCAGCTACACTTTA
TGCTGTGTACTCGGAGTTCGCTAGAAGCATACCTGGCTTCCAGCAGATGAGCGATCGCGATATTGCCCTG
TTTGTGCCCAAGCCGACGGATTTGTCTCAGCCAAATGTGTTTGCTAATTGATCTAGAGGGCCCGCGGTTC
GAAGGTAAGCCTATCCCTAACCCTCTCCTCGGTCTCGATTCTACGCGTACCGGTCATCATCACCATCACC
ATTGAGTTTAAACCCGCTGATCAGCCTCGACTGTGCCTTCTAAGGCCTGAGCTCGCTGATCAGCCTCGAT
CGAGGATCCAGACATGATAAGATACATTGATGAGTTTGGACAAACCACAACTAGAATGCAGTGAAAAAAA
TGCTTTATTTGTGAAATTTGTGATGCTATTGCTTTATTTGTAACCATTATAAGCTGCAATAAACAAGTTA
ACAACAACAATTGCATTCATTTTATGTTTCAGGTTCAGGGGGAGGTGTGGGAGGTTTTTTAAAGCAAGTA
AAACCTCTACAAATGTGGTATGGCTGATTATGATCAGTCGACCGATGCCCTTGAGAGCCTTCAACCCAGT
CAGCTCCTTCCGGTGGGCGCGGGGCATGACTATCGTCGCCGCACTTATGACTGTCTTCTTTATCATGCAA
CTCGTAGGACAGGTGCCGGCAGCGCTCTGGGTCATTTTCGGCGAGGACCGCTTTCGCTGGAGCGCGACGA
TGATCGGCCTGTCGCTTGCGGTATTCGGAATCTTGCACGCCCTCGCTCAAGCCTTCGTCACTGGTCCCGC
CACCAAACGTTTCGGCGAGAAGCAGGCCATTATCGCCGGCATGGCGGCCGACGCGCTGGGCTACGTCTTG
CTGGCGTTCGCGACGCGAGGCTGGATGGCCTTCCCCATTATGATTCTTCTCGCTTCCGGCGGCATCGGGA
TGCCCGCGTTGCAGGCCATGCTGTCCAGGCAGGTAGATGACGACCATCAGGGACAGCTTCAAGGATCGCT
CGCGGCTCTTACCAGCCAGCAAAAGGCCAGGAACCGTAAAAAGGCCGCGTTGCTGGCGTTTTTCCATAGG
CTCCGCCCCCCTGACGAGCATCACAAAAATCGACGCTCAAGTCAGAGGTGGCGAAACCCGACAGGACTAT
AAAGATACCAGGCGTTTCCCCCTGGAAGCTCCCTCGTGCGCTCTCCTGTTCCGACCCTGCCGCTTACCGG
ATACCTGTCCGCCTTTCTCCCTTCGGGAAGCGTGGCGCTTTCTCAATGCTCACGCTGTAGGTATCTCAGT
TCGGTGTAGGTCGTTCGCTCCAAGCTGGGCTGTGTGCACGAACCCCCCGTTCAGCCCGACCGCTGCGCCT
TATCCGGTAACTATCGTCTTGAGTCCAACCCGGTAAGACACGACTTATCGCCACTGGCAGCAGCCACTGG
TAACAGGATTAGCAGAGCGAGGTATGTAGGCGGTGCTACAGAGTTCTTGAAGTGGTGGCCTAACTACGGC
TACACTAGAAGGACAGTATTTGGTATCTGCGCTCTGCTGAAGCCAGTTACCTTCGGAAAAAGAGTTGGTA
GCTCTTGATCCGGCAAACAAACCACCGCTGGTAGCGGTGGTTTTTTTGTTTGCAAGCAGCAGATTACGCG
CAGAAAAAAAGGATCTCAAGAAGATCCTTTGATCTTTTCTACGGGGTCTGACGCTCAGTGGAACGAAAAC
TCACGTTAAGGGATTTTGGTCATGAGATTATCAAAAAGGATCTTCACCTAGATCCTTTTAAATTAAAAAT
GAAGTTTTAAATCAATCTAAAGTATATATGAGTAAACTTGGTCTGACAGTTACCAATGCTTAATCAGTGA
GGCACCTATCTCAGCGATCTGTCTATTTCGTTCATCCATAGTTGCCTGACTCCCCGTCGTGTAGATAACT
ACGATACGGGAGGGCTTACCATCTGGCCCCAGTGCTGCAATGATACCGCGAGACCCACGCTCACCGGCTC
CAGATTTATCAGCAATAAACCAGCCAGCCGGAAGGGCCGAGCGCAGAAGTGGTCCTGCAACTTTATCCGC
CTCCATCCAGTCTATTAATTGTTGCCGGGAAGCTAGAGTAAGTAGTTCGCCAGTTAATAGTTTGCGCAAC
GTTGTTGCCATTGCTGCAGGCATCGTGGTGTCACGCTCGTCGTTTGGTATGGCTTCATTCAGCTCCGGTT
CCCAACGATCAAGGCGAGTTACATGATCCCCCATGTTGTGCAAAAAAGCGGTTAGCTCCTTCGGTCCTCC
GATCGTTGTCAGAAGTAAGTTGGCCGCAGTGTTATCACTCATGGTTATGGCAGCACTGCATAATTCTCTT
ACTGTCATGCCATCCGTAAGATGCTTTTCTGTGACTGGTGAGTACTCAACCAAGTCATTCTGAGAATAGT
GTATGCGGCGACCGAGTTGCTCTTGCCCGGCGTCAACACGGGATAATACCGCGCCACATAGCAGAACTTT
AAAAGTGCTCATCATTGGAAAACGTTCTTCGGGGCGAAAACTCTCAAGGATCTTACCGCTGTTGAGATCC
AGTTCGATGTAACCCACTCGTGCACCCAACTGATCTTCAGCATCTTTTACTTTCACCAGCGTTTCTGGGT
GAGCAAAAACAGGAAGGCAAAATGCCGCAAAAAAGGGAATAAGGGCGACACGGAAATGTTGAATACTCAT
ACTCTTCCTTTTTCAATATTATTGAAGCATTTATCAGGGTTATTGTCTCATGAGCGGATACATATTTGAA
TGTATTTAGAAAAATAAACAAATAGGGGTTCCGCGCACATTTCCCCGAAAAGTGCCACCTGACGTCTAAG
AAACCATTATTATCATGACATTAACCTATAAAAATAGGCGTATCACGAGGCCCTTTCGT
